>Addgene plasmid #139703 | P362-FBP_12 | addgene full sequence | sequence record 296521 | Addgene NGS Result
TGGCACTGGCCGTCGTTTTACAACGTCGTGACTGGGAAAACCCTGGCGTTACCCAACTTAATCGCCTTGC
AGCACATCCCCCTTTCGCCAGCTGGCGTAATAGCGAAGAGGCCCGCACCGATCGCCCTTCCCAACAGTTG
CGCAGCCTGAATGGCGAATGCTAGAGCAGCTTGAGCTTGGATCAGATTGTCGTTTCCCGCCTTCAGTTTA
AACTATCAGTGTTTGACAGGATATATTGGCGGGTAAACCTAAGAGAAAAGAGCGTTTATTAGAATAATCG
GATATTTAAAAGGGCGTGAAAAGGTTTATCCGTTCGTCCATTTGTATGTGCATGCCAACCACAGGGTTCC
CCTCGGGATCAAAGTACTTTGATCCAACCCCTCCGCTGCTATAGTGCAGTCGGCTTCTGACGTTCAGTGC
AGCCGTCTTCTGAAAACGACATGTCGCACAAGTCCTAAGTTACGCGACAGGCTGCCGCCCTGCCCTTTTC
CTGGCGTTTTCTTGTCGCGTGTTTTAGTCGCATAAAGTAGAATACTTGCGACTAGAACCGGAGACATTAC
GCCATGAACAAGAGCGCCGCCGCTGGCCTGCTGGGCTATGCCCGCGTCAGCACCGACGACCAGGACTTGA
CCAACCAACGGGCCGAACTGCACGCGGCCGGCTGCACCAAGCTGTTTTCCGAGAAGATCACCGGCACCAG
GCGCGACCGCCCGGAGCTGGCCAGGATGCTTGACCACCTACGCCCTGGCGACGTTGTGACAGTGACCAGG
CTAGACCGCCTGGCCCGCAGCACCCGCGACCTACTGGACATTGCCGAGCGCATCCAGGAGGCCGGCGCGG
GCCTGCGTAGCCTGGCAGAGCCGTGGGCCGACACCACCACGCCGGCCGGCCGCATGGTGTTGACCGTGTT
CGCCGGCATTGCCGAGTTCGAGCGTTCCCTAATCATCGACCGCACCCGGAGCGGGCGCGAGGCCGCCAAG
GCCCGAGGCGTGAAGTTTGGCCCCCGCCCTACCCTCACCCCGGCACAGATCGCGCACGCCCGCGAGCTGA
TCGACCAGGAAGGCCGCACCGTGAAAGAGGCGGCTGCACTGCTTGGCGTGCATCGCTCGACCCTGTACCG
CGCACTTGAGCGCAGCGAGGAAGTGACGCCCACCGAGGCCAGGCGGCGCGGTGCCTTCCGTGAGGACGCA
TTGACCGAGGCCGACGCCCTGGCGGCCGCCGAGAATGAACGCCAAGAGGAACAAGCATGAAACCGCACCA
GGACGGCCAGGACGAACCGTTTTTCATTACCGAAGAGATCGAGGCGGAGATGATCGCGGCCGGGTACGTG
TTCGAGCCGCCCGCGCACGGCTCAACCGTGCGGCTGCATGAAATCCTGGCCGGTTTGTCTGATGCCAAGC
TGGCGGCCTGGCCGGCCAGCTTGGCCGCTGAAGAAACCGAGCGCCGCCGTCTAAAAAGGTGATGTGTATT
TGAGTAAAACAGCTTGCGTCATGCGGTCGCTGCGTATATGATGCGATGAGTAAATAAACAAATACGCAAG
GGGAACGCATGAAGGTTATCGCTGTACTTAACCAGAAAGGCGGGTCAGGCAAGACGACCATCGCAACCCA
TCTAGCCCGCGCCCTGCAACTCGCCGGGGCCGATGTTCTGTTAGTCGATTCCGATCCCCAGGGCAGTGCC
CGCGATTGGGCGGCCGTGCGGGAAGATCAACCGCTAACCGTTGTCGGCATCGACCGCCCGACGATTGACC
GCGACGTGAAGGCCATCGGCCGGCGCGACTTCGTAGTGATCGACGGAGCGCCCCAGGCGGCGGACTTGGC
TGTGTCCGCGATCAAGGCAGCCGACTTCGTGCTGATTCCGGTGCAGCCAAGCCCTTACGACATATGGGCC
ACCGCCGACCTGGTGGAGCTGGTTAAGCAGCGCATTGAGGTCACGGATGGAAGGCTACAAGCGGCCTTTG
TCGTGTCGCGGGCGATCAAAGGCACGCGCATCGGCGGTGAGGTTGCCGAGGCGCTGGCCGGGTACGAGCT
GCCCATTCTTGAGTCCCGTATCACGCAGCGCGTGAGCTACCCAGGCACTGCCGCCGCCGGCACAACCGTT
CTTGAATCAGAACCCGAGGGCGACGCTGCCCGCGAGGTCCAGGCGCTGGCCGCTGAAATTAAATCAAAAC
TCATTTGAGTTAATGAGGTAAAGAGAAAATGAGCAAAAGCACAAACACGCTAAGTGCCGGCCGTCCGAGC
GCACGCAGCAGCAAGGCTGCAACGTTGGCCAGCCTGGCAGACACGCCAGCCATGAAGCGGGTCAACTTTC
AGTTGCCGGCGGAGGATCACACCAAGCTGAAGATGTACGCGGTACGCCAAGGCAAGACCATTACCGAGCT
GCTATCTGAATACATCGCGCAGCTACCAGAGTAAATGAGCAAATGAATAAATGAGTAGATGAATTTTAGC
GGCTAAAGGAGGCGGCATGGAAAATCAAGAACAACCAGGCACCGACGCCGTGGAATGCCCCATGTGTGGA
GGAACGGGCGGTTGGCCAGGCGTAAGCGGCTGGGTTGCCTGCCGGCCCTGCAATGGCACTGGAACCCCCA
AGCCCGAGGAATCGGCGTGAGCGGTCGCAAACCATCCGGCCCGGTACAAATCGGCGCGGCGCTGGGTGAT
GACCTGGTGGAGAAGTTGAAGGCCGCGCAGGCCGCCCAGCGGCAACGCATCGAGGCAGAAGCACGCCCCG
GTGAATCGTGGCAAGCGGCCGCTGATCGAATCCGCAAAGAATCCCGGCAACCGCCGGCAGCCGGTGCGCC
GTCGATTAGGAAGCCGCCCAAGGGCGACGAGCAACCAGATTTTTTCGTTCCGATGCTCTATGACGTGGGC
ACCCGCGATAGTCGCAGCATCATGGACGTGGCCGTTTTCCGTCTGTCGAAGCGTGACCGACGAGCTGGCG
AGGTGATCCGCTACGAGCTTCCAGACGGGCACGTAGAGGTTTCCGCAGGGCCGGCCGGCATGGCCAGTGT
GTGGGATTACGACCTGGTACTGATGGCGGTTTCCCATCTAACCGAATCCATGAACCGATACCGGGAAGGG
AAGGGAGACAAGCCCGGCCGCGTGTTCCGTCCACACGTTGCGGACGTACTCAAGTTCTGCCGGCGAGCCG
ATGGCGGAAAGCAGAAAGACGACCTGGTAGAAACCTGCATTCGGTTAAACACCACGCACGTTGCCATGCA
GCGTACGAAGAAGGCCAAGAACGGCCGCCTGGTGACGGTATCCGAGGGTGAAGCCTTGATTAGCCGCTAC
AAGATCGTAAAGAGCGAAACCGGGCGGCCGGAGTACATCGAGATCGAGCTAGCTGATTGGATGTACCGCG
AGATCACAGAAGGCAAGAACCCGGACGTGCTGACGGTTCACCCCGATTACTTTTTGATCGATCCCGGCAT
CGGCCGTTTTCTCTACCGCCTGGCACGCCGCGCCGCAGGCAAGGCAGAAGCCAGATGGTTGTTCAAGACG
ATCTACGAACGCAGTGGCAGCGCCGGAGAGTTCAAGAAGTTCTGTTTCACCGTGCGCAAGCTGATCGGGT
CAAATGACCTGCCGGAGTACGATTTGAAGGAGGAGGCGGGGCAGGCTGGCCCGATCCTAGTCATGCGCTA
CCGCAACCTGATCGAGGGCGAAGCATCCGCCGGTTCCTAATGTACGGAGCAGATGCTAGGGCAAATTGCC
CTAGCAGGGGAAAAAGGTCGAAAAGGCCTCTTTCCTGTGGATAGCACGTACATTGGGAACCCAAAGCCGT
ACATTGGGAACCGGAACCCGTACATTGGGAACCCAAAGCCGTACATTGGGAACCGGTCACACATGTAAGT
GACTGATATAAAAGAGAAAAAAGGCGATTTTTCCGCCTAAAACTCTTTAAAACTTATTAAAACTCTTAAA
ACCCGCCTGGCCTGTGCATAACTGTCTGGCCAGCGCACAGCCCAAGAGCTGCAAAAAGCGCCTACCCTTC
GGTCGCTGCGCTCCCTACGCCCCGCCGCTTCGCGTCGGCCTATCGCGGCCGCTGGCCGCTCAAAAATGGC
TGGCCTACGGCCAGGCAATCTACCAGGGCGCGGACAAGCCGCGCCGTCGCCACTCGACCGCCGGCGCCCA
CATCAAGGCACCCTGCCTCGCGCGTTTCGGTGATGACGGTGAAAACCTCTGACACATGCAGCTCCCGGAA
ACGGTCACAGCTTGTCTGTAAGCGGATGCCGGGAGCAGACAAGCCCGTCAGGGCGCGTCAGCGGGTGTTG
GCGGGTGTCGGGGCGCAGCCATGACCCAGTCACGTAGCGATAGCGGAGTGTATACTGGCTTAACTATGCG
GCATCAGAGCAGATTGTACTGAGAGTGCACCATATGCGGTGTGAAATACCGCACAGATGCGTAAGGAGAA
AATACCGCATCAGGCCCTCTTCCGCTTCCTCGCTCACTGACTCGCTGCGCTCGGTCGTTCGGCTGCGGCG
AGCGGTATCAGCTCACTCAAAGGCGGTAATACGGTTATCCACAGAATCAGGGGATAACGCAGGAAAGAAC
ATGTGAGCAAAAGGCCAGCAAAAGGCCAGGAACCGTAAAAAGGCCGCGTTGCTGGCGTTTTTCCATAGGC
TCCGCCCCCCTGACGAGCATCACAAAAATCGACGCTCAAGTCAGAGGTGGCGAAACCCGACAGGACTATA
AAGATACCAGGCGTTTCCCCCTGGAAGCTCCCTCGTGCGCTCTCCTGTTCCGACCCTGCCGCTTACCGGA
TACCTGTCCGCCTTTCTCCCTTCGGGAAGCGTGGCGCTTTCTCATAGCTCACGCTGTAGGTATCTCAGTT
CGGTGTAGGTCGTTCGCTCCAAGCTGGGCTGTGTGCACGAACCCCCCGTTCAGCCCGACCGCTGCGCCTT
ATCCGGTAACTATCGTCTTGAGTCCAACCCGGTAAGACACGACTTATCGCCACTGGCAGCAGCCACTGGT
AACAGGATTAGCAGAGCGAGGTATGTAGGCGGTGCTACAGAGTTCTTGAAGTGGTGGCCTAACTACGGCT
ACACTAGAAGGACAGTATTTGGTATCTGCGCTCTGCTGAAGCCAGTTACCTTCGGAAAAAGAGTTGGTAG
CTCTTGATCCGGCAAACAAACCACCGCTGGTAGCGGTGGTTTTTTTGTTTGCAAGCAGCAGATTACGCGC
AGAAAAAAAGGATCTCAAGAAGATCCTTTGATCTTTTCTACGGGGTCTGACGCTCAGTGGAACGAAAACT
CACGTTAAGGGATTTTGGTCATGCATTCTAGGTACTAAAACAATTCATCCAGTAAAATATAATATTTTAT
TTTCTCCCAATCAGGCTTGATCCCCAGTAAGTCAAAAAATAGCTCGACATACTGTTCTTCCCCGATATCC
TCCCTGATCGACCGGACGCAGAAGGCAATGTCATACCACTTGTCCGCCCTGCCGCTTCTCCCAAGATCAA
TAAAGCCACTTACTTTGCCATCTTTCACAAAGATGTTGCTGTCTCCCAGGTCGCCGTGGGAAAAGACAAG
TTCCTCTTCGGGCTTTTCCGTCTTTAAAAAATCATACAGCTCGCGCGGATCTTTAAATGGAGTGTCTTCT
TCCCAGTTTTCGCAATCCACATCGGCCAGATCGTTATTCAGTAAGTAATCCAATTCGGCTAAGCGGCTGT
CTAAGCTATTCGTATAGGGACAATCCGATATGTCGATGGAGTGAAAGAGCCTGATGCACTCCGCATACAG
CTCGATAATCTTTTCAGGGCTTTGTTCATCTTCATACTCTTCCGAGCAAAGGACGCCATCGGCCTCACTC
ATGAGCAGATTGCTCCAGCCATCATGCCGTTCAAAGTGCAGGACCTTTGGAACAGGCAGCTTTCCTTCCA
GCCATAGCATCATGTCCTTTTCCCGTTCCACATCATAGGTGGTCCCTTTATACCGGCTGTCCGTCATTTT
TAAATATAGGTTTTCATTTTCTCCCACCAGCTTATATACCTTAGCAGGAGACATTCCTTCCGTATCTTTT
ACGCAGCGGTATTTTTCGATCAGTTTTTTCAATTCCGGTGATATTCTCATTTTAGCCATTTATTATTTCC
TTCCTCTTTTCTACAGTATTTAAAGATACCCCAAGAAGCTAATTATAACAAGACGAACTCCAATTCACTG
TTCCTTGCATTCTAAAACCTTAAATACCAGAAAACAGCTTTTTCAAAGTTGTTTTCAAAGTTGGCGTATA
ACATAGTATCGACGGAGCCGATTTTGAAACCGCGGTGATCACAGGCAGCAACGCTCTGTCATCGTTACAA
TCAACATGCTACCCTCCGCGAGATCATCCGTGTTTCAAACCCGGCAGCTTAGTTGCCGTTCTTCCGAATA
GCATCGGTAACATGAGCAAAGTCTGCCGCCTTACAACGGCTCTCCCGCTGACGCCGTCCCGGACTGATGG
GCTGCCTGTATCGAGTGGTGATTTTGTGCCGAGCTGCCGGTCGGGGAGCTGTTGGCTGGCTGGTGGCAGG
ATATATTGTGGTGTAAACAAATTGACGCTTAGACAACTTAATAACACATTGCGGACGTTTTTAATGTACT
GAATTAACGCCGAATTAATTCGGGGGATCTGGATTTTAGTACTGGATTTTGGTTTTAGGAATTAGAAATT
TTATTGATAGAAGTATTTTACAAATACAAATACATACTAAGGGTTTCTTATATGCTCAACACATGAGCGA
AACCCTATAGGAACCCTAATTCCCTTATCTGGGAACTACTCACACATTATTATGGAGAAACTCGAGCTTG
TCGATCGACTCTAGCTAGAGGATCGATCCGAACCCCAGAGTCCCGCTCAGAAGAACTCGTCAAGAAGGCG
ATAGAAGGCGATGCGCTGCGAATCGGGAGCGGCGATACCGTAAAGCACGAGGAAGCGGTCAGCCCATTCG
CCGCCAAGTTCTTCAGCAATATCACGGGTAGCCAACGCTATGTCCTGATAGCGGTCCGCCACACCCAGCC
GGCCACAGTCGATGAATCCAGAAAAGCGGCCATTTTCCACCATGATATTCGGCAAGCAGGCATCGCCATG
TGTCACGACGAGATCCTCGCCGTCGGGCATGCGCGCCTTGAGCCTGGCGAACAGTTCGGCTGGCGCGAGC
CCCTGATGTTCTTCGTCCAGATCATCCTGATCGACAAGACCGGCTTCCATCCGAGTACGTGCTCGCTCGA
TGCGATGTTTCGCTTGGTGGTCGAATGGGCAGGTAGCCGGATCAAGCGTATGCAGCCGCCGCATTGCATC
AGCCATGATGGATACTTTCTCGGCAGGAGCAAGGTGAGATGACAGGAGATCCTGCCCCGGCACTTCGCCC
AATAGCAGCCAGTCCCTTCCCGCTTCAGTGACAACGTCGAGCACAGCTGCGCAAGGAACGCCCGTCGTGG
CCAGCCACGATAGCCGCGCTGCCTCGTCCTGGAGTTCATTCAGGGCACCGGACAGGTCGGTCTTGACAAA
AAGAACCGGGCGCCCCTGCGCTGACAGCCGAAACACGGCGGCATCAGAGCAGCCGATTGTCTGTTGTGCC
CAGTCATAGCCGAATAGCCTCTCCACCCAAGCGGCCGGAGAACCTGCGTGCAATCCATCTTGTTCAATCC
CCATGGTCGATCGACAGATCTGCGAAAGCTCGAGAGAGATAGATTTGTAGAGAGAGACTGGTGATTTCAG
CGTGTCCTCTCCAAATGAAATGAACTTCCTTATATAGAGGAAGGGTCTTGCGAAGGATAGTGGGATTGTG
CGTCATCCCTTACGTCAGTGGAGATATCACATCAATCCACTTGCTTTGAAGACGTGGTTGGAACGTCTTC
TTTTTCCACGATGCTCCTCGTGGGTGGGGGTCCATCTTTGGGACCACTGTCGGCAGAGGCATCTTGAACG
ATAGCCTTTCCTTTATCGCAATGATGGCATTTGTAGGTGCCACCTTCCTTTTCTACTGTCCTTTTGATGA
AGTGACAGATAGCTGGGCAATGGAATCCGAGGAGGTTTCCCGATATTACCCTTTGTTGAAAAGTCTCAAT
AGCCCTTTGGTCTTCTGAGACTGTATCTTTGATATTCTTGGAGTAGACGAGAGTGTCGTGCTCCACCATG
TTCACATCAATCCACTTGCTTTGAAGACGTGGTTGGAACGTCTTCTTTTTCCACGATGCTCCTCGTGGGT
GGGGGTCCATCTTTGGGACCACTGTCGGCAGAGGCATCTTGAACGATAGCCTTTCCTTTATCGCAATGAT
GGCATTTGTAGGTGCCACCTTCCTTTTCTACTGTCCTTTTGATGAAGTGACAGATAGCTGGGCAATGGAA
TCCGAGGAGGTTTCCCGATATTACCCTTTGTTGAAAAGTCTCAATAGCCCTTTGGTCTTCTGAGACTGTA
TCTTTGATATTCTTGGAGTAGACGAGAGTGTCGTGCTCCACCATGTTGGCAAGCTGCTCTAGCCAATACG
CAAACCGCCTCTCCCCGCGCGTTGGCCGATTCATTAATGCAGCTGGCACGACAGGTTTCCCGACTGGAAA
GCGGGCAGTGAGCGCAACGCAATTAATGTGAGTTAGCTCACTCATTAGGCACCCCAGGCTTTACACTTTA
TGCTTCCGGCTCGTATGTTGTGTGGAATTGTGAGCGGATAACAATTTCACACAGGAAACAGCTATGACAT
GATTACGAATTCGAGCTCGGTACCCGGGGATCGGCGCGCCCTATGGAGAATATCATTTTTAAGTAAAATT
TTGAATTCAAATGTTACGTGTATTATTTAATTCATCAATTTGCCTTGTCATAGCGAGTACATTACAAACA
TCACATATATTTGATTGATTGTCAAAAAATATCAAAATATATATCAATTTTAAGAGGTATAGGTGTCTAA
TATGTACTAGCCCTAATTTAAATATCTAAATTAATTATTCGGATGAATCTATATACCATCTTTTTAATGG
ACACCCAAAATCACACATCAAACATCATATACATGTTGAAAACATATTATTGATATAGCTACATATATGT
TTTAATATAAATAAAAGACGAGTCATATATTCAAAAATTAAGAATCAAATAATTTTAATTTATTTAATAT
TCAAAACTTAATACTATTTAAATTTAGATATTCTAATTTTAATACACGTCTGATAAAATAGATGAGGACT
AAATAAATAATTTGAGACTATCTTTTCTTTATTTGGCGGCCCACAAATAATTTAGATTCTCGTAACCCCC
TCTTTTTCTCTCACTGAAAAAGCACAATCCGTGTCCAAACACAAAGAAGCACTCGACACCGTAGATCTCC
ATTCAGATCAACGGCTTATATTCAGTTTTCTCCATTCACGTGGATCGACATTCTTATCCGTCCGATTATC
AATAAATTTCCCAAAATTTAGCGGCCATGATTTTAACCCCGCCTCATTTCAAACCGCCCACGAAATCCTC
GACGCCCAAATTCACCAACTATAAATAGCCACCACCATCCCCTTCATCAATCATCAAATTTCATAACCCT
AGAATCATCACCTTTTTCAAATTTCAATGGCTCCTATCTCCTCCACCTGGTCCAGATTAATCAGGTTCGT
AGCTATAGAAACGTCACTCGTGCATATAGGCGAACCGATTGATGCAACTATGGACGTAGGGCTTGCTCGT
CGAGAAGGGAAAACTATTCAGGCCTATGAGATTATCGGATCTGGCAGCGCCCTGGACCTTTCTGCACAGG
TGAGTAAGAACGTGCTCACAGTACGAGAATTGTTGATGCCACTTTCTAGAGAAGAGATAAAGACGGTCAG
ATGCTTAGGCCTTAACTATCCTGTCCACGCAACAGAAGCCAATGTTGCTGTACCGAAGTTTCCGAACCTG
TTCTACAAACCAGTCACAAGTCTCATCGGGCCTGATGGTCTTATCACGATCCCTAGTGTAGTGCAACCGC
CTAAGGAACATCAGTCAGATTATGAAGCTGAACTTGTGATTGTAATCGGAAAGGCCGCCAAGAACGTGTC
TGAGGACGAAGCCTTGGATTATGTCTTAGGCTATACAGCTGCTAACGATATTAGTTTCCGAAAACACCAG
CTCGCAGTCTCACAGTGGTCATTCTCAAAAGGATTTGGATCTCTCCTTCTCACTATACGTATGGCCCAGA
CACATAGTGGAAACATAAATAGGTTCTCACGTGATCAAATCTTTAATGTTAAGAAAACAATCAGCTTTTT
GTCTCAAGGAACTACCCTCGAACCTGGGTCTATCATTTTGACTGGCACCCCTGATGGGGTCGGCTTCGTC
AGGAACCCGCCCTTATACTTAAAAGATGGGGATGAAGTGATGACTTGGATAGGTTCCGGCATTGGTACGC
TTGCTAACACCGTTCAAGAAGAGAAAACATGCTTTGCAAGCGGTGGGCATGAGTAGGCTTTTATGTTGGT
GATATGGTGGTAAATGTAGGGATTTAGTTTACAATTGCGTATGTCTGTGTTGGATATCTGTAGTGCTGTT
CTTATGGCTTAGATCTTGTAATTTCTCATTACAGTATCAATGAATAGATATCAGTTTCTAGTGATGACAT
TGGTTCGTCTTTTAGCTGTTGATTAATTTTTCTTAATTGATTCATCCTATTGCAATTCTTCTGAATTTAA
ATTGTATACTGTGAAATTAAGAAAATTCTTGAAATTAATGAGAATTTGAGTAATAGCGCTGTTAGAGCTC
TGACGGCGCGCCCTATGGAGGTCAACATGGTGGAGCACGACACTCTGGTCTACTCCAAAAATGTCAAAGA
TACAGTCTCAGAAGATCAAAGGGCTATTGAGACTTTTCAACAAAGGATAATTTCGGGAAACCTCCTCGGA
TTCCATTGCCCAGCTATCTGTCACTTCATCGAAAGGACAGTAGAAAAGGAAGGTGGCTCCTACAAATGCC
ATCATTGCGATAAAGGAAAGGCTATCATTCAAGATCTCTCTGCCGACAGTGGTCCCAAAGATGGACCCCC
ACCCACGAGGAGCATCGTGGAAAAAGAAGAGGTTCCAACCACGTCTACAAAGCAAGTGGATTGATGTGAC
ATCTCCACTGACGTAAGGGATGACGCACAATCCCACTATCCTTCGCAAGACCCTTCCTCTATATAAGGAA
GTTCATTTCATTTGGAGAGGACACGCTCGAGTATAAGAGCTCATTTTTACAACAATTACCAACAACAACA
AACAACAAACAACATTACAATTACATTTACAATTATCGATACAATGGTGCAGGACACTTCAAGTGCTAGC
ACAAGTCCAATTTTAACCAGATGGTATATAGACACTCGACCTCTCACGGCAAGTACCGCCGCACTTCCGC
TGCTGGAAACGCTGCAACCAGCTGATCAGATCTCCGTCCAAAAATATTATCATCTCAAGGACAAGCACAT
GTCACTTGCCTCCAACCTTTTGAAGTATTTATTCGTTCATCGAAATTGCCGAATACCATGGAGTAGTATT
GTCATATCAAGAACGCCCGACCCGCACAGAAGGCCTTGCTATATACCTCCTTCAGGTTCACAAGAGGACT
CCTTCAAAGACGGATATACGGGAATCAACGTAGAATTCAACGTTAGTCACCAAGCCAGCATGGTGGCAAT
CGCAGGTACGGCTTTCACACCTAATAGCGGTGGAGATAGCAAACTCAAACCGGAGGTCGGAATAGATATA
ACATGTGTAAATGAGAGGCAGGGCAGGAATGGAGAAGAAAGATCCTTGGAATCCCTGAGGCAGTATATAG
ATATATTCAGCGAAGTATTCAGCACCGCAGAGATGGCTAATATAAGGCGACTTGATGGGGTTTCCTCAAG
TTCCCTTAGTGCAGACAGACTCGTAGATTATGGATACCGATTATTCTACACCTATTGGGCCTTAAAAGAG
GCTTATATCAAGATGACAGGTGAGGCCTTATTGGCTCCTTGGTTGAGAGAGCTGGAGTTTTCCAACGTGG
TCGCTCCAGCCGCTGTCGCCGAAAGCGGGGACTCTGCTGGAGACTTTGGCGAACCGTACACTGGCGTGCG
TACAACATTGTATAAGAACCTCGTAGAGGACGTACGAATTGAGGTAGCTGCTTTGGGAGGAGATTATCTG
TTCGCAACAGCCGCTAGAGGTGGTGGTATAGGCGCATCCTCACGTCCTGGTGGTGGCCCAGATGGCTCTG
GAATTAGATCCCAGGACCCTTGGAGGCCGTTCAAGAAACTCGATATAGAGCGTGACATACAGCCATGTGC
TACGGGCGTTTGTAATTGCCTGTCCTCAGGATAGGCTTGATCCCCCGTCGACAGCTAGCTATATCATCAA
TTTATGTATTACACATAATATCGCACTCAGTCTTTCATCTACGGCAATGTACCAGCTGATATAATCAGTT
ATTGAAATATTTCTGAATTTAAACTTGCATCAATAAATTTATGTTTTTGCTTGGACTATAATACCTGACT
TGTTATTTTATCAATAAATATTTAAACTATATTTCTTTCAAGATCGCTGTTAGAGCTCGGACGGCGCGCC
CTATGGAGATTTTTCAAATCAGTGCGCAAGACGTGACGTAAGTATCCGAGTCAGTTTTTATTTTTCTACT
AATTTGGTCGTTTATTTCGGCGTGTAGGACATGGCAACCGGGCCTGAATTTCGCGGGTATTCTGTTTCTA
TTCCAACTTTTTCTTGATCCGCAGCCATTAACGACTTTTGAATAGATACGCTGACACGCCAAGCCTCGCT
AGTCAAAAGTGTACCAAACAACGCTTTACAGCAAGAACGGAATGCGCGTGACGCTCGCGGTGACGCCATT
TCGCCTTTTCAGAAATGGATAAATAGCCTTGCTTCCTATTATATCTTCCCAAATTACCAATACATTACAC
TAGCATCTGAATTTCATAACCAATCTCGATACACCAAATCGAATGGCATCCTTTGAAAATTCACTCAGTG
TCTTAATAGTTGGGGCTGGCTTAGGTGGTTTGGCCGCTGCTATAGCACTGCGAAGGCAAGGACATGTAGT
CAAGATATACGATAGTTCTTCATTCAAGGCCGAATTGGGAGCAGGATTAGCTGTACCACCCAATACTCTC
CGTTCCCTGCAACAACTGGGCTGTAATACAGAAAACCTGAACGGAGTAGACAACCTCTGCTTTACGGCCA
TGGGATACGACGGGAGTGTAGGTATGATGAATAATATGACCGACTACCGTGAGGCATACGGCACTTCCTG
GATAATGGTACATCGAGTGGATCTCCACAACGAGCTGATGCGAGTCGCCTTGGATCCGGGCGGGTTAGGG
CCTCCTGCCACTCTTCACCTTAACCATCGTGTTACGTTCTGCGATGTGGATGCCTGTACAGTCACGTTTA
CGAACGGGACGACACAGTCTGCTGACTTGATTGTCGGAGCTGATGGTATTAGGTCTACGATTCGAAGATT
CGTTCTGGAGGAGGACGTGACTGTTCCAGCTAGCGGAATTGTCGGCTTTCGATGGTTGGTCCAGGCCGAT
GCTCTCGACCCATATCCCGAACTGGATTGGATTGTCAAAAAACCACCCTTGGGAGCCAGGTTGATTTCTA
CTCCACAGAACCCGCAGAGTGGCGTAGGACTGGCCGATAGACGAACGATCATTATTTACGCATGCAGAGG
TGGGACCATGGTTAATGTATTAGCCGTACACGACGACGAAAGAGATCAAAACACTGCTGATTGGTCCGTT
CCCGCATCAAAGGATGATTTATTCAGAGTGTTTCACGATTACCATCCAAGATTCCGACGACTCTTAGAGT
TAGCACAGGACATTAATTTATGGCAGATGAGGGTGGTCCCGGTCTTGAAAAAATGGGTGAACAAGAGGGT
ATGCTTGCTGGGTGATGCCGCCCATGCTTCACTGCCCACACTTGGACAAGGCTTCGGGATGGGGTTGGAG
GATGCAGTCGCTTTGGGCACGTTGTTGCCTAAGGGAACGACCGCATCACAGATCGAGACAAGGCTGGCCG
TTTACGAACAGCTGCGAAAGGATCGAGCTGAGTTTGTCGCCGCAGAGAGCTATGAGGAGCAATATGTCCC
AGAGATGAGAGGGCTGTACCTTAGGTCCAAAGAATTGAGAGACAGAGTGATGGGTTATGATATTAAGGTA
GAGTCAGAGAAGGTTTTGGAAACACTGTTGCGATCATCCAACTCAGCTTGAGCTTGGACTCCCATGTTGG
CAAAGGCAACCAAACAAACAATGAATGATCCGCTCCTGCATATGGGGCGGTTTGAGTATTTCAACTGCCA
TTTGGGCTGAATTGTAGACATGCTCCTGTCAGAAATTCCGTGATCTTACTCAATATTCAGTAATCTCGGC
CAATATCCTAAATGTGCGTGGCTTTATCTGTCTTTGTATTGTTTCATCAATTCATGTAACGTTTGCTTTT
CTTATGAATTTTCAAATAAATTATCCGCTGTTAGAGCTCCCGGGGCGCGCCCTATGGAGGTCAACATGGT
GGAGCACGACACTCTGGTCTACTCCAAAAATGTCAAAGATACAGTCTCAGAAGATCAAAGGGCTATTGAG
ACTTTTCAACAAAGGATAATTTCGGGAAACCTCCTCGGATTCCATTGCCCAGCTATCTGTCACTTCATCG
AAAGGACAGTAGAAAAGGAAGGTGGCTCCTACAAATGCCATCATTGCGATAAAGGAAAGGCTATCATTCA
AGATCTCTCTGCCGACAGTGGTCCCAAAGATGGACCCCCACCCACGAGGAGCATCGTGGAAAAAGAAGAG
GTTCCAACCACGTCTACAAAGCAAGTGGATTGATGTGACATCTCCACTGACGTAAGGGATGACGCACAAT
CCCACTATCCTTCGCAAGACCCTTCCTCTATATAAGGAAGTTCATTTCATTTGGAGAGGACACGCTACTG
TATTTTTACAACAATTACCAACAACAACAAACAACAAACAACATTACAATTACTATTTACAATTACAATG
AATAGTAGTAAAAACCCTCCATCCACTCTGTTAGATGTTTTTCTGGATACCGCTAGGAACCTTGATACAG
CATCCAGAAATGTCCTGGAGTGCGGAGAACACAGGTGGAGTTACAGAGAGTTGGACACAGTGTCATCCGC
ATTGGCCCAACACCTTCGATACACTGTGGGTCTTAGCCCCACTGTAGCCGTGATTAGCGAGAATCACCCC
TACATACTTGCATTAATGCTCGCCGTATGGAAACTCGGCGGAACGTTCGCACCGATAGATGTTCATTCCC
CAGCCGAACTTGTTGCTGGAATGTTGAATATTGTAAGCCCGTCATGTCTTGTCATTCCTAGCTCTGATGT
GACAAATCAGACATTGGCATGCGATCTTAATATACCGGTTGTTGCATTCCACCCACATCAAAGTACAATT
CCCGAACTCAACAAGAAGTATCTCACAGATTCTCAGATCAGTCCTGACCTGCCCTTCCCCGACCCTAATC
GACCTGCTTTGTACTTATTCACGTCATCTGCAACGTCTAGGTCCAATTTGAAGTGCGTGCCACTTACACA
CACATTCATATTGCGAAACTCCTTAAGTAAACGAGCATGGTGCAAAAGAATGAGGCCAGAGACAGATTTT
GATGGTATTAGGGTCCTGGGGTGGGCCCCCTGGAGCCATGTCCTCGCTCATATGCAGGACATTGGCCCTC
TTACATTATTGAATGCCGGGTGCTACGTATTTGCCACGACCCCATCTACCTACCCGACGGAGCTGAAGGA
TGACCGTGATGTTATTAGTTGCGCCGCAAATGCCGTAATGTACAAAGGTGTTAAATCCTTCGCATGCCTC
CCATTCGTGCTTGGGGGACTCAAGGCTTTATGTGAGTCAGAGCCCAGTGTTAAGGCACAACTGCAAGTGG
AGGAACGAGCCCAGCTTTTGAAGTCACTCCAACACATGAAAATCCTGGAATGCGGGGGGGCAATGCTCGA
AGTGAGTGTGGCAAGCTGGGCTATAGAGAATAGGATTCCTATATCTATTGGGATTGGTATGACAGAGACA
GGCGGCGCTCTTTTCGCTGGGCCGGTCCAAGCAATTCAAACCGGCTTTAGCAGTGAAGATAAATTTATCG
AGGACGCAACCTACTTGCTGGTCAAGGACGATTACGAGAGCCACGCAGAGGAGGACATAAACGAGGGCGA
GTTAGTGGTAAAGTCCAGAATGTTACCTAGGGGTTATTTGGGCTATAACGACCCCTCTTTCTCTGTTGAC
GATGCTGGTTGGGTTACTTTCAAAACTGGAGATCGATATTCAGTCACTCCTGACGGCAAATTCTCCTGGC
TTGGTCGAAATACTGATTTCATTCAGATGACGAGTGGTGAGACTCTCGATCCCCGTCCGATTGAGTCCCT
CCTTTGTGAGTCCAGCCTTATATCACGAGCCTGTGTCATCGGGGATAAGTTCCTGAACGGACCAGCCACA
GCTGTATGCGCTATTATAGAACTCGAACCAACGACTGTTGAGAAAGGCCAGGCTCACAGCAGGGATATTG
CCCGAATCTTTGCCCCCATCAATCGAGATCTTCCTCCCCCGTTACGTATAGCATGGAGTCACGTACTTGT
ACTTCAGCCAAGCGAGAAAATACCGATGACGAAAAAGGGTACAATCTTCCGTAAGAAAATCGAACAGGTT
TTCGGTTCCGCTTTAGGAGGCAGTAGCGGCGACAACTCACAAGCAACCACTGACGCTTCAGTAGTTAGGA
GGGATGAGTTGAGCAACACGGTCAAACATATCATAAGCAGAGTTTTGGGAGTCTCCGACGATGAACTCCT
TTGGACACTGAGCTTTGCTGAGCTTGGCATGACGTCCGCTCTTGCTACTAGAATAGCAAATGAATTGAAC
GAAGTTCTGGTAGGTGTGAACCTCCCCATCAATGCATGCTACATTCATGTGGACCTGCCTTCTTTGTCAA
ATGCCGTGTATGCAAAGTTAGCACACCTTAAACTCCCGGATAGGACGCCCGAGCCAAGGAAGGCCCCAGT
TGAAAATCCCGGTGGAAAGGAAATCGTAATAGTAGGTCAGGCTTTTAGGCTTCCGGGGAGTATAAATGAT
GTCGCTTCTTTGAGGGACGCTTTTTTGGCTAGACAAGCATCCAGTATTATTACTGAAATACCGCCAGATA
GATGGGACCACGCATCATTTTATCCAAAAGACATACGATTTAATAAAGCAGGGCTCGTCGACATCGCTAA
CTACGACCACAGTTTTTTCGGATTGACAGCCACGGAGGCACTGTACCTGTCACCAACGATGCGTTTGGCA
CTTGAAGTGTCCTTTGAAGCCTTGGAGAATGCTAATATACCCGTGTCCCAGTTAAAGGGCTCTCAAACAG
CTGTATATGTCGCAACCACCGACGACGGGTTTGAGACACTGCTGAATGCTGAGGCAGGATATGATGCATA
CACACGATTCTATGGCACTGGTAGGGCCGCCTCTACGGCCAGTGGACGAATTAGTTATTTACTCGACGTA
CACGGCCCTTCAATTACCGTAGACACTGCTTGTTCAGGCGGTGCTGTTTGCATAGACCAGGCCATAGACT
ACCTCCAATCCTCTAGCGCAGCTGATACCGCCATAATCTGCGCCAGCAACACTCACTGCTGGCCAGGTTC
CTTCATGTTTCTGAGTGCTCAAGGTATGGTAAGTTCCGGGGGGCGATGTGCAACTTTTACGACGGATGCC
GACGGCTATGTACCCTCTGAAGGTGCTGTGGCATTTATCCTCAAAACCCGAGAAGCAGCTATGAGAGATA
AAGATACTATCTTGGCAACTATCAAAGCAACGCAGATTAGTCATAATGGTCGTTCCCAAGGTTTAGTCGC
ACCAAACGTCAATTCACAAGCTGATTTACACAGAAGCTTATTGCAGAAAGCTGGTTTGAGTCCAGCCGAC
ATTCACTTCATCGAAGCTCACGGGACAGGAACGTCACTCGGTGACCTTAGTGAAATACAAGCAATTAATG
ATGCCTACACGTCATCTCAGCCTCGAACAGCCGGACCCTTAATAGTAAGCGCAAGTAAAACCGTCATTGG
TCACACAGAGCCTGCTGGACCGTTGGTAGGCATGCTCTCAGTTCTCAACTCCTTTAAAGAGGGCGCAGTT
CCCGGCTTAGCTCACCTGACAGCAGATAACCTCAATCCGGCTTTAGACTGCTCCTCCGTCCCTTTACTTA
TCCCCTACCAGCCTGTCCACTTGGCAGCTCCTAAGCCACACAGGGCTGCTGTGATGAGTTATGGCTTCTC
CGGCACTCTTGGAGGTATAGTTCTTGAAGCACCGGATGAGGAAAGGCTTGAGGAAGAACCACCCAACGAT
AAGCCTATGTTATTTGTTGTTAGCGCCAAAACTCATACTGCATTGATTGAGTACCTTGGACGATACCTTG
AATTTCTGCTCCAGGCCAATCCCCAAGACTTCTGCGATATCTGTTACACTAGCTGCGTTGGACGTGAGCA
TTACAGGTACCGTTTTGCATGTGTGGCAAACGATATGGAAGATTTAATTGGCCAACTTCAGAAGAGGCTT
GGGTCTAAGGTTCCACCTAAACCGTCCTATAAAAGAGGAGCCCTCGCTTTTGCTTTCAGTGGACAAGGGA
CCCAGTTTCGTGGAATGGCAACAGAATTGGCTAAGGCATATAGTGGTTTTCGTAAGATAGTCAGTGATCT
TGCTAAAAGAGCATCAGAACTGTCCGGCCATGCAATCGACAGGTTTCTGCTTGCATATGACATTGGGGCT
GAGAATGTTGCACCGGATAGTGAAGCTGATCAAATCTGCATATTCGTTTACCAATGTAGTGTTCTCAGAT
GGCTCCAAACAATGGGGATTCGTCCGTCAGCCGTGATCGGTCACAGCCTCGGTGAGATTAGCGCATCCGT
AGCTGCTGGAGCATTGTCCTTGGACTCTGCCCTTGACCTCGTAATAAGTAGAGCCAGGTTACTGAGGTCA
TCTACGAATGCCCCAGCTGGCATGGCAGCTATGTCTGCATCCCAGGATGAAGTAGTCGAACTCATAGGAA
AGCTCGATTTAGATAAAGCTAATAGCCTCAGCGTGTCCGTAATAAACGGCCCCCAGAACACCGTTGTTTC
AGGATCTTCTGCAGCAATAGAAAGTATCGTTGCTCTCGCAAAGGGACGAAAAATCAAGGCCAGCGCACTC
AACATTAACCAGGCATTCCATAGTCCTTACGTCGATTCTGCAGTACCCGGCTTACGAGCTTGGAGTGAGA
AACATATATCATCAGCTCGACCATTGCAAATCCCTTTGTACTCTACCCTCTTGGGCGCTCAAGTTTCTGA
GGGTCAAATGTTAAATCCCGATCACTGGGTAGACCATGCTAGGAAACCCGTTCAGTTCGCACAAGCAGCC
ACTATAATGAAGGAATCTTTCACCGGAGTAATAATCGATATTGGACCTCAAGTTGTAGCATGGTCCCTGC
TCTTAAGCAATGGTCTTACTTCCGTGACCGCACTCGCCGCAAAGCGTGGCCGTTCACAGCAAGTGGCCTT
CCTCTCCGCCTTAGCTGATCTTTATCAGGACTACGGCGTCGTACCAGACTTTGTTGGACTGTACGCACAA
CAGGAGGACGCTTCCAGACTGAAAAAGACCGATATCTTAACTTACCCCTTTCAGAGGGTTCGACGTTACC
CTTCCTTTATACCCTCTAGAAGGGCACCCACCCACGCTCATGTCCAAGACGAGGAAACTCTGTCATCAGG
ATCATCAACTCCAACCTTAGAAAATACTGACCTGGACAGTGGGAAGGAATCTCTGATGGGACCAACAAGA
GGGCTTTTGCGAGTCGATGATCTTAGGGACTCAATAGTCAGTTCAGTCAAAGATGTCCTGGAATTGAAGA
GTAACGAAGATCTGGACCTCAGCGAGTCCCTTAATGCTCTTGGCATGGACTCTATAATGTTCGCTCAATT
ACGAAAAAGGATAGGGGAGGGCCTCGGCCTGTCCGTTCCAATGGTTTTTCTCAGCGATGCCTTCAGTATT
GGAGAAATGGTCAGTAACCTCGTGGAACAGGCCGAAGCTTCCGAGGACAATTGAGCTTCTCTAGCTAGAG
TCGATCGACAAGCTCGAGTTTCTCCATAATAATGTGTGAGTAGTTCCCAGATAAGGGAATTAGGGTTCCT
ATAGGGTTTCGCTCATGTGTTGAGCATATAAGAAACCCTTAGTATGTATTTGTATTTGTAAAATACTTCT
ATCAATAAAATTTCTAATTCCTAAAACCAAAATCCAGTACTAAAATCCAGATCGCTGTTAGAGCTCTCCC
GGCGCGCCCTATGGACAGATTTGCCTTTTCAATTTCAGAAAGAATGCTAACCCACAGATGGTTAGAGAGG
CTTACGCAGCAGGTATCATCAAGACGATCTACCCGAGCAATAATCTCCAGGAAATCAAATACCTTCCCAA
GAAGGTTAAAGATGCAGTCAAAAGATTCAGGACTAACTGCATCAAGAACACAGAGAAAGATATATTTCTC
AAGATCAGAAGTACTATTCCAGTATGGACGATTCAAGGCTTGCTTCACAAACCAAGGCAAGTAATAGAGA
TTGGAGTCTCTAAAAAGGTAGTTCCCACTGAATCAAAGGCCATGGAGTCAAAGATTCAAATAGAGGACCT
AACAGAACTCGCCGTAAAGACTGGCGAACAGTTCATACAGAGTCTCTTACGACTCAATGACAAGAAGAAA
ATCTTCGTCAACATGGTGGAGCACGACACACTTGTCTACTCCAAAAATATCAAAGATACAGTCTCAGAAG
ACCAAAGGGCAATTGAGACTTTTCAACAAAGGGTAATATCCGGAAACCTCCTCGGATTCCATTGCCCAGC
TATCTGTCACTTTATTGTGAAGATAGTGGAAAAGGAAGGTGGCTCCTACAAATGCCATCATTGCGATAAA
GGAAAGGCCATCGTTGAAGATGCCTCTGCCGACAGTGGTCCCAAAGATGGACCCCCACCCACGAGGAGCA
TCGTGGAAAAAGAAGACGTTCCAACCACGTCTTCAAAGCAAGTGGATTGATGTGATATCTCCACTGACGT
AAGGGATGACGCACAATCCCACTATCCTTCGCAAGACCCTTCCTCTATATAAGGAAGTTCATTTCATTTG
GAGAGAACACGGGGGACTAATGCGTATAAATATCTCTCTGTCTAGCTTATTCGAGAGATTAAGCAAACTC
AGCTCTCGTAGCATAGCTATTACATGTGGTGTCGTCCTCGCCTCTGCTATTGCTTTTCCCATCATACGAC
GAGATTATCAGACGTTCTTAGAGGTTGGTCCTAGCTATGCCCCTCAAAATTTTCGAGGCTACATTATCGT
TTGCGTACTCAGCTTGTTCCGACAAGAGCAAAAAGGGTTGGCAATCTACGACAGACTCCCAGAGAAGAGA
AGATGGCTGGCCGATCTCCCATTTCGTGAAGGTACTAGACCTAGTATAACATCACACATAATACAGAGAC
AGCGAACTCAACTTGTAGACCAAGAGTTTGCCACACGAGAACTGATAGACAAAGTTATTCCCAGGGTGCA
AGCACGACATACAGATAAAACATTTTTGAGCACGAGCAAGTTTGAATTTCATGCTAAAGCCATTTTCCTG
TTGCCAAGTATTCCTATAAACGACCCCTTAAACATACCTAGTCATGATACGGTTCGTAGAACGAAACGAG
AGATTGCACACATGCATGACTACCACGACTGTACTCTTCACTTAGCTCTTGCAGCTCAAGATGGAAAAGA
AGTCCTGAAAAAAGGCTGGGGCCAACGTCATCCGCTTGCCGGGCCGGGTGTACCTGGGCCGCCGACAGAA
TGGACTTTCTTATACGCACCCCGTAATGAGGAAGAAGCTAGGGTAGTAGAAATGATTGTCGAGGCAAGTA
TCGGATACATGACTAATGATCCGGCAGGTAAAATCGTCGAGAATGCCAAATGAGCTTGTCCTGCTTTAAT
GAGATATGCGAGAAGCCTATGATCGCATGATATTTGCTTTCAATTCTGTTGTGCACGTTGTAAAAAACCT
GAGCATGTGTAGCTCAGATCCTTACCGCCGGTTTCGGTTCATTCTAATGAATATATCACCCGTTACTATC
GTATTTTTATGAATAATATTCTCCGTTCAATTTACTGATTGTACCCTACTACTTATATGTACAATATTAA
AATGAAAACAATATATTGTGCTGAATAGGTTTATAGCGACATCTATGATAGAGCGCCACAATAACAAACA
ATTGCGTTTTATTATTACAAATCCAATTTTAAAAAAAGCGGCAGAACCGGTCAAACCTAAAAGACTGATT
ACATAAATCTTATTCAAATTTCAAAAGTGCCCCAGGGGCTAGTATCTACGACACACCGAGCGGCGAACTA
ATAACGCTCACTGAAGGGAACTCCGGTTCCCCGCCGGCGCGCATGGGTGAGATTCCTTGAAGTTGAGTAT
TGGCCGTCCGCTCTACCGAAAGTTACGGGCACCATTCAACCCGGTCCAGCACGGCGGCCGGGTAACCGAC
TTGCTGCCCCGAGAATTATGCAGCATTTTTTTGGTGTATGTGGGCCCCAAATGAAGTGCAGGTCAAACCT
TGACAGTGACGACAAATCGTTGGGCGGGTCCAGGGCGAATTTTGCGACAACATGTCGAGGCTCAGCAGGA
CCGCTGTTAGAGCTCAGTG
Features (pLannotate 1.2.2; 32 found; start..end, strand, type, name):
      4..158     +  CDS            lacZα (fragment): LacZα fragment of β-galactosidase; lacZ fragment
    224..248     +  misc_feature   RB T-DNA repeat: right border repeat from nopaline C58 T-DNA
    588..989     +  CDS            Y4CG_SINFN (fragment): Protein inferred from homology: Swiss-Prot protein existence level 3. From Sinorhizobium fredii (strain NBRC 101917 / NGR234).
   1549..2178    +  CDS            pVS1 StaA: stability protein from the Pseudomonas plasmid pVS1 (Heeb et al., 2000)
   2607..3680    +  CDS            pVS1 RepA: replication protein from the Pseudomonas plasmid pVS1 (Heeb et al., 2000)
   3746..3940    +  rep_origin     pVS1 oriV: origin of replication for the Pseudomonas plasmid pVS1 (Heeb et al., 2000)
   4143..4182    +  CDS            rop (fragment): Rop protein, which maintains plasmids at low copy number; rop
   4284..4424    +  misc_feature   bom: basis of mobility region from pBR322
   4610..5198    -  rep_origin     ori: high-copy-number ColE1/pMB1/pBR322/pUC origin of replication
   5285..6079    -  CDS            KanR: aminoglycoside phosphotransferase; aphA-3; confers resistance to kanamycin
   6504..6528    +  misc_feature   LB T-DNA repeat: left border repeat from nopaline C58 T-DNA
   6606..6780    -  polyA_signal   CaMV poly(A) signal: cauliflower mosaic virus polyadenylation signal
   6837..7629    -  CDS            NeoR/KanR (fragment): aminoglycoside phosphotransferase from Tn5; aph(3')-II (or nptII); confers resistance to neomycin, kanamycin, and G418 (Geneticin®)
   7697..8373    -  promoter       CaMV 35S promoter (enhanced): cauliflower mosaic virus 35S promoter with a duplicated enhancer region
   8463..8551    +  CDS            lacI (fragment): lac repressor; lacI; The lac repressor binds to the lac operator to inhibit transcription in E. coli. This inhibition can be relieved by adding lactose or isopropyl-β-D-thiogalactopyranoside (IPTG).
   8564..8585    +  protein_bind   CAP binding site: CAP binding activates transcription in the presence of cAMP. E. coli catabolite activator protein
   8600..8630    +  promoter       lac promoter: promoter for the E. coli lac operon
   8634..8656    +  protein_bind   lac operator (fragment): The lac repressor binds to the lac operator to inhibit transcription in E. coli. This inhibition can be relieved by adding lactose or isopropyl-β-D-thiogalactopyranoside (IPTG). lac repressor encoded by lacI
   8687..8712    +  misc_feature   MCS (fragment): pUC18/19 multiple cloning site
  10808..11153   +  promoter       CaMV 35S promoter: strong constitutive promoter from cauliflower mosaic virus
  11105..11151   +  promoter       minimal CaMV 35S promoter: minimal 35S promoter from cauliflower mosaic virus
  11182..11235   +  misc_feature   TMV Ω: translational enhancer from the tobacco mosaic virus 5'-leader sequence (Gallie et al., 1988)
  11244..12275   +  CDS            npgA: PPTA_EMENI - Also known as cfwA. Experimental evidence at protein level: Swiss-Prot protein existence level 1. Transfers the 4'-phosphopantetheine moiety from coenzyme A to a Ser of an acyl-carrier-protein. The enzyme is able to transfer the cofactor to a broad range of enzymes with acyl- or peptidyl-carrier protein domains. Required for primary biological processes such as growth and asexual/sexual development, and activates target enzymes involved in the synthesis of metabolites such as fatty acids, polyketides and nonribosomal peptides, lysine, siderophore, penicillin, sterigmatocystin, sha
  12304..12504   +  terminator     gene 7 terminator: transcription terminator for octopine-type Ti plasmid gene 7
  12541..12921   +  promoter       MAS promoter: mannopine synthase promoter (Velten et al., 1984)
  14193..14445   +  terminator     MAS terminator: mannopine synthase terminator
  14557..14902   +  promoter       CaMV 35S promoter: strong constitutive promoter from cauliflower mosaic virus
  14854..14900   +  promoter       minimal CaMV 35S promoter: minimal 35S promoter from cauliflower mosaic virus
  14921..14976   +  misc_feature   TMV Ω: translational enhancer from the tobacco mosaic virus 5'-leader sequence (Gallie et al., 1988)
  20109..20283   +  polyA_signal   CaMV poly(A) signal: cauliflower mosaic virus polyadenylation signal
  20804..21145   +  promoter       CaMV 35S promoter: strong constitutive promoter from cauliflower mosaic virus
  21971..22678   +  terminator     OCS terminator: octopine synthase terminator
