[The description below was written by a language model from this plasmid's Addgene catalogue record and pLannotate feature annotations shown in this document.]
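Description:
P362-FBP_12 is a roughly 22.7 kb plant binary (T-DNA) vector built on the pTRANS_220d backbone, designed for Agrobacterium-mediated delivery of the complete fungal bioluminescence pathway into plants. Outside the T-DNA borders it carries a high-copy ColE1/pUC-type origin with the pBR322 bom region for propagation in E. coli, the pVS1 oriV with RepA and StaA for replication and stable maintenance in Agrobacterium, and a bacterial kanamycin resistance gene (aphA-3). Between the nopaline-type left and right border repeats, next to the left border, sits a plant selection cassette in which an enhanced CaMV 35S promoter drives nptII (NeoR/KanR) with a CaMV polyadenylation signal. Remnants of a lac promoter/lacZα cloning region flank the insert, which was assembled through AarI sites that were destroyed during cloning.

The payload consists of five tandem expression units made from synthesized parts. According to the record, these are NnCPH under pSlH4 promoter and terminator elements, the Aspergillus nidulans phosphopantetheinyl transferase NpgA under a short 35S promoter with the TMV Ω translational enhancer and the gene 7 terminator, H3H under the mannopine synthase promoter and terminator, the Neonothopanus nambi HispS under 35S (with TMV Ω) and the CaMV terminator, and the luciferase Luz under 35S with the octopine synthase terminator. Of the five coding sequences, the automated annotation recognised only npgA, along with most of the regulatory elements; the other four, together with the pSlH4 elements, fall in unannotated gaps. NpgA supplies the 4'-phosphopantetheine modification needed to activate carrier-protein-domain enzymes. Co-expressing the whole set is intended to make plant tissue auto-luminescent, serving as the basis for customizable luciferase-based reporters.
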