Addgene plasmid #139703: P362-FBP_12
Purpose: T-DNA encoding Fungal Bioluminescent Pathway Components, complete pathway
Depositing lab: Daniel Voytas. Depositing organization: University of Minnesota. Publication: Building customizable auto-luminescent luciferase-based reporters in plants. Khakhar A, Starker CG, Chamness JC, Lee N, Stokke S, Wang C, Swanson R, Rizvi F, Imaizumi T, Voytas DF. Elife. 2020 Mar 25;9. pii: 52786. doi: 10.7554/eLife.52786. PubMed 32209230.
Backbone
  Vector backbone: pTRANS_220d
  Vector type: Plant Expression, Luciferase
Growth in bacteria
  Bacterial resistance: Kanamycin, 50 μg/mL
  Growth temperature: 37°C
  Growth strain: DH5alpha
  Copy number: High Copy
Gene/Insert
  Gene/Insert name: pSlH4:NnCPH:tSlH4, p35S_Short_TMV 5':AsNpga:tAtug7, pAtuMas:NhH3H:tAtuMas, p35S:NnHisps:t35S, p35S:NnLuz:AtuOcs
  Species: Neonothopanus nambi and Aspergillus nidulans
  Promoter: various
  Cloning method: Restriction Enzyme; 5′ cloning site AarI (destroyed during cloning); 3′ cloning site AarI (destroyed during cloning)
Resource information
  A portion of this plasmid was derived from a plasmid made by: synthesized
Terms and licenses: Academic/Nonprofit Terms; Industry Terms: Not Available to Industry
How to cite: P362-FBP_12 was a gift from Daniel Voytas (Addgene plasmid # 139703 ; http://n2t.net/addgene:139703 ; RRID:Addgene_139703)
